Addgene plasmid #182366: pET-Neq2X7
Purpose: Expresses Neq2X7 DNA polymerase
Depositing lab: Morten Norholm. Depositing organization: Danmarks Tekniske Universitet. Publication: Neq2X7: a multi-purpose and open-source fusion DNA polymerase for advanced DNA engineering and diagnostics PCR. Hernandez-Rollan C, Ehrmann AK, Vlassis A, Kandasamy V, Norholm MHH. BMC Biotechnol. 2024 Apr 2;24(1):17. doi: 10.1186/s12896-024-00844-7. PubMed 38566117.
Backbone
  Vector backbone: pET
  Backbone size w/o insert (bp): 6000
  Total vector size (bp): 7999
  Vector type: Bacterial Expression
Growth in bacteria
  Bacterial resistance: Kanamycin, 50 μg/mL
  Growth temperature: 37°C
  Growth strain: DH5alpha
  Copy number: Low Copy
Gene/Insert
  Gene/Insert name: Neq2X7 DNA polymerase
  Species: Nanoarchaeum equitans
  Insert size (bp): 2640
  Promoter: T7
  Tag / fusion protein: His-tag (N terminal on insert)
  Cloning method: Unknown
  Sequencing primers: 5′ atgattttagatgtggattacataactgaagaaggaaaac; 3′ ctgcagatgctggagaagcagaaaaagtag
Terms and licenses: Academic/Nonprofit Terms; Industry Terms: Not Available to Industry
Depositor comments: Please visit https://www.biorxiv.org/content/10.1101/2022.03.14.484273v1 for bioRxiv preprint.
How to cite: pET-Neq2X7 was a gift from Morten Norholm (Addgene plasmid # 182366 ; http://n2t.net/addgene:182366 ; RRID:Addgene_182366)
