[The description below was written by a language model from this plasmid's Addgene catalogue record and pLannotate feature annotations shown in this document.]
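Description:
pET-Neq2X7 is a pET-series bacterial expression plasmid for producing Neq2X7, a fusion DNA polymerase derived from the family B polymerase of the archaeon Nanoarchaeum equitans. It is maintained in E. coli under kanamycin selection through an aph(3')-Ia KanR gene. Replication relies on a ColE1/pBR322-type origin accompanied by the bom site and the rop gene, which keeps copy number low, in line with the catalogue entry. An f1 origin is also present. The catalogue lists a total size of about 8.0 kb, whereas the sequenced record is 7,869 nt.

The expression cassette follows the standard pET layout: a T7 promoter followed directly by a lac operator, the T7 gene 10 ribosome binding site, an N-terminal His tag, the polymerase open reading frame and a T7 terminator. A lacI gene with its own promoter on the backbone supplies repressor, so expression requires a host providing T7 RNA polymerase and is induced with IPTG. The annotation software does not label the polymerase body itself. The short "rps11", "CEN/ARS" and "SET1" fragment hits within or next to the cassette, like the TcR remnants in the backbone, look like spurious matches or vector leftovers rather than functional parts.

At the 3' end of the open reading frame the table identifies Sso7d, the small double-stranded-DNA-binding protein from Saccharolobus solfataricus. Fusing Sso7d to a polymerase is a well-known way to increase processivity. A second His-like stretch is annotated just downstream of Sso7d, but the record does not establish whether it is translated. The associated publication describes the enzyme as an open-source, multi-purpose polymerase for DNA engineering and diagnostic PCR, so the plasmid serves for in-house expression and affinity purification of this reagent.
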