Features (pLannotate 1.2.2; 22 found; start..end, strand, type, name):
     77..356     -  CDS            TcR (fragment): tetracycline efflux protein; tet; confers resistance to tetracycline
    378..396     +  promoter       T7 promoter: promoter for bacteriophage T7 RNA polymerase
    397..421     +  protein_bind   lac operator: The lac repressor binds to the lac operator to inhibit transcription in E. coli. This inhibition can be relieved by adding lactose or isopropyl-β-D-thiogalactopyranoside (IPTG). lac repressor encoded by lacI
    436..458     +  RBS            RBS: efficient ribosome binding site from bacteriophage T7 gene 10 (Olins and Rangwala, 1989)
    468..485     +  CDS            7xHis (fragment): 6xHis affinity tag
    491..553     +  CDS            rps11 (fragment): RS11_NANEQ - Protein inferred from homology: Swiss-Prot protein existence level 3. Located on the platform of the 30S subunit. From Nanoarchaeum equitans (strain Kin4-M).
   2278..2294    -  misc_feature   CEN/ARS (fragment): S. cerevisiae CEN6 centromere fused to an autonomously replicating sequence
   2913..3101    +  CDS            sso7d: DN7D_SACS2 - Also known as sso7d-1. Experimental evidence at protein level: Swiss-Prot protein existence level 1. Can constrain negative DNA supercoils. May be involved in maintaining the integrity of the genome at high temperature (By similarity). Stimulates the Holliday junction cleavage activity of Hjc (PubMed:11709558). From Saccharolobus solfataricus (strain ATCC 35092 / DSM 1617 / JCM 11322 / P2) (Sulfolobus solfataricus).
   3111..3128    +  CDS            9xHis (fragment): 9xHis affinity tag
   3138..3187    +  CDS            SET1 (fragment): solubility-enhancement tag derived from T7 phage gene 10B
   3195..3242    +  terminator     T7 terminator: transcription terminator for bacteriophage T7 RNA polymerase
   3279..3707    +  rep_origin     f1 ori (sequence partly withheld): f1 bacteriophage origin of replication; arrow indicates direction of (+) strand synthesis
   3760..3817    +  promoter       AmpR promoter (fragment): bla
   3826..4641    -  CDS            KanR: aminoglycoside phosphotransferase; aph(3')-Ia; confers resistance to kanamycin in bacteria or G418 (Geneticin®) in eukaryotes
   4763..5351    +  rep_origin     ori: high-copy-number ColE1/pMB1/pBR322/pUC origin of replication
   5537..5676    -  misc_feature   bom: basis of mobility region from pBR322
   5778..5969    -  CDS            rop: Rop protein, which maintains plasmids at low copy number; rop
   5986..6366    +  CDS            YPB1_ECOLX: Protein predicted: Swiss-Prot protein existence level 4. From Escherichia coli.
   6438..6729    -  CDS            TcR (fragment): tetracycline efflux protein; tet; confers resistance to tetracycline
   6744..6765    -  protein_bind   CAP binding site: CAP binding activates transcription in the presence of cAMP. E. coli catabolite activator protein
   6778..7860    -  CDS            lacI: lac repressor; lacI; The lac repressor binds to the lac operator to inhibit transcription in E. coli. This inhibition can be relieved by adding lactose or isopropyl-β-D-thiogalactopyranoside (IPTG).
   7861..69      -  promoter       lacI promoter (across the origin): lacI
>Addgene plasmid #182366 | pET-Neq2X7 | addgene full sequence | sequence record 372790 | Addgene NGS Result
CCTGAATTGACTCTCTTCCGGGCGCTATCATGCCATACCGCGAAAGGTTTTGCGCCATTCGATGGTGTCC
GGGATCTCGACGCTCTCCCTTATGCGACTCCTGCATTAGGAAGCAGCCCAGTAGTAGGTTGAGGCCGTTG
AGCACCGCCGCCGCAAGGAATGGTGCATGCAAGGAGATGGCGCCCAACAGTCCCCCGGCCACGGGGCCTG
CCACCATACCCACGCCGAAACAAGCGCTCATGAGCCCGAAGTGGCGAGCCCGATCTTCCCCATCGGTGAT
GTCGGCGATATAGGCGCCAGCAACCGCACCTGTGGCGCCGGTGATGCCGGCCACGATGCGTCCGGCGTAG
AGGATCGAGATCTCGATCCCGCGAAATTAATACGACTCACTATAGGGGAATTGTGAGCGGATAACAATTC
CCCTCTAGAAATAATTTTGTTTAACTTTAAGAAGGAGATATACCATGCATCACCATCACCATCACGGATC
AATGTTACACCAACTCCCCACGATGGTTGTAGAAGAAAAGGCGGTAAAAGAGGAAGAAGGGTATAGCGTG
CTAAAATGTTATTGGATTAATATAGAGAACACCCCTTTAGACGAGGTAATTTTAATAGGTAAAGACGAAA
ATAATAGAGCTTGTGAAGTTATAATTCCATACAAATGGTATTTCTATTTTGAAGGCGATATAAAGGATTT
AGAAGAATTCGCTAACAACAAAAAAATAAAAATCGAATATACAAAGGAGCAAAAGAAATATATAGAAAAA
CCAAAAGATGTTTATAAAGTATATGTTTTGCATAAACATTATCCAATACTAAAAGAATTCATTAAAGAAA
AGGGCTATAAAAAATACGAAACCGATATAAATGTTTATAGGAAGTTTTTAATAGATAAAGGGATAGAGCC
TTTTGAATGGTTTGAGGTAGAAGGCAAAATTTTATTATCTACCTCTAACAAAGTTAGAATAAAAGCACAA
AGTATAAAAAGATTGTATGAAAAGACTAAGCCATCGGTTTTAGCTTTTGATATAGAAGTTTACAGTGAGG
CTTTCCCTAATCCTGAAAAAGACAAAATAATATCTATAGCCCTTTATGGAGACAATTACGAAGGGGTTAT
CTCTTACAAAGGAGAACCAACTATAAAAGTTAATACCGAATATGAATTAATTGAGAAATTTGTCGAAATA
ATAGAAAGCTTAAAACCAGACATAATAGTTACATACAATGGGGATAATTTCGATATAGACTTTTTAGTGA
AAAGGGCTTCTTTATACAATATAAGGCTACCAATAAAATTGGTTAACAAAAAAGAGCCTACTTATAATTT
TAGGGAAAGCGCACATGTAGATTTGTATAAAACAATTACTACCATATATAAAACCCAATTGTCTACCCAA
ACATATTCATTAAATGAAGTAGCTAAAGAAATTCTTGGAGAGGAGAAAATTTATGATTATGAAAACATGT
TATATGATTGGGCCATAGGCAATTATAACAAAGTGTTCGAATACAATTTAAAAGATGCCGAATTAACATA
TAAGCTATTCAAATACTATGAAAATGATTTATTGGAATTAGCAAGATTGGTTAACCAACCATTATTTGAT
GTATCTAGGTTTAGCTATAGTAATATAGTTGAATGGTATCTAATCAAAAAAAGCAGAAAATATAATGAAA
TTGTGCCTAACAAACCAAAAATGGAAGAAGTAGAGAGAAGAAAATTAAATACCTATGCAGGAGCATTCGT
TTACGAACCAAAACCCGGTTTGTATGAGAATTTAGCTGTACTGGATTTCGCTTCTCTGTATCCTTCAATT
ATATTAGAGCATAATGTTTCTCCAGGCACAATATATTGTGAGCATGATGATTGTAAACAAAATGGGGTAG
AAGCGATAATAAATAATGAGAAAAAATATGTGTGGTTTTGCAAAAAAGTAAAAGGGTTTATTCCAACGGT
ATTAGAGCATTTGTATACAAAAAGGCTAGAACTTAAGAGAAAACTGAAAGAACTAGATAGGGATAGTGAA
GAATATAAAATTATAAATGCTAAGCAAAGAGTATTGAAAATAATAATTAATGCAACCTATGGCTATATGG
GTTTCCCAAGAGCGAGATGGTATTGCATAGACTGTGCTGCGGCAGTAGCAGCTTGGGGCAGGAAATACAT
TAATTATATATTAAAAAGGGCCGAAGAAGAAGGATTCAAAGTAATTTATGGAGATACCGATTCATTATTC
ATTTCTGGGGACAAAGACAAAGTATTAGAATTTTTAGAGAAAGTAAATAAAGAATTACCCGGTAAAATAC
AATTAGATTTAGAAGATTTCTATGTTAGAGGGATATTCGTAAAAAAGAGGGGTGAACAAAAGGGGGCAAA
AAAGAAATATGCTTTATTAAGCGAACAAGGTTACATAAAGCTAAGGGGCTTCGAAGCAGTAAGAACAGAC
TGGGCTCCCATAGTTAAAGAAGTCCAAACAAAGCTATTGGAAATTTTGCTAAAAGAAGGTAACATAGAAA
AAGCAAGACAATACATAAAAGAAATTATTAGAAAGCTAAGAAATAGAGAAATACCATGGGAGAAGCTTTT
AATTACAGAAACGATAAGAAAGCCTTTAGAAAAATACAAAGTTGAAGCTCCTCATGTGGCAGCAGCAAAA
AAATATAAAAGGTTGGGCTATAAAGTTATGCCTGGCTTTAGAGTTAGATATTTAGTGGTAGGTAGCACTG
GAAGGGTTTCAGATAGAATTAAAATAGACAAAGAAGTTAGGGGTAATGAATATGACCCCGAATACTACAT
AGAAAAACAACTATTGCCTGCAGTAGAGCAAATATTAGAATCTGTAGGTATTAAAGACACATTCACAGGC
AAAAAACTAACAGATTTCTTTAAAGGTACCGGCGGTGGCGGTGCAACCGTAAAGTTCAAGTACAAAGGCG
AAGAAAAAGAGGTAGACATCTCCAAGATCAAGAAAGTATGGCGTGTGGGCAAGATGATCTCCTTCACCTA
CGACGAGGGCGGTGGCAAGACCGGCCGTGGTGCGGTAAGCGAAAAGGACGCGCCGAAGGAGCTGCTGCAG
ATGCTGGAGAAGCAGAAAAAGTAGCTCGAGCACCACCACCACCACCACTGAGATCCGGCTGCTAACAAAG
CCCGAAAGGAAGCTGAGTTGGCTGCTGCCACCGCTGAGCAATAACTAGCATAACCCCTTGGGGCCTCTAA
ACGGGTCTTGAGGGGTTTTTTGCTGAAAGGAGGAACTATATCCGGATTGGCGAATGGG
[124 nt withheld, positions 3279-3402]
C
[91 nt withheld, positions 3404-3494]
A
[49 nt withheld, positions 3496-3544]
CCTTTGACGTTGGAGTCCACGTTCTTT
[37 nt withheld, positions 3572-3608]
ACCCTATCTCGGTCTATTCTTTTGATTTATAAGGGATTTTGCCGATTTCGGCCTATTGGTTAAAAAATGA
GCTGATTTAACAAAAATTTAACGCGAATTTTAACAAAATATTAACGCTTACAATTTAGGTGGCACTTTTC
GGGGAAATGTGCGCGGAACCCCTATTTGTTTATTTTTCTAAATACATTCAAATATGTATCCGCTCATGAA
TTAATTCTTAGAAAAACTCATCGAGCATCAAATGAAACTGCAATTTATTCATATCAGGATTATCAATACC
ATATTTTTGAAAAAGCCGTTTCTGTAATGAAGGAGAAAACTCACCGAGGCAGTTCCATAGGATGGCAAGA
TCCTGGTATCGGTCTGCGATTCCGACTCGTCCAACATCAATACAACCTATTAATTTCCCCTCGTCAAAAA
TAAGGTTATCAAGTGAGAAATCACCATGAGTGACGACTGAATCCGGTGAGAATGGCAAAAGTTTATGCAT
TTCTTTCCAGACTTGTTCAACAGGCCAGCCATTACGCTCGTCATCAAAATCACTCGCATCAACCAAACCG
TTATTCATTCGTGATTGCGCCTGAGCGAGACGAAATACGCGATCGCTGTTAAAAGGACAATTACAAACAG
GAATCGAATGCAACCGGCGCAGGAACACTGCCAGCGCATCAACAATATTTTCACCTGAATCAGGATATTC
TTCTAATACCTGGAATGCTGTTTTCCCGGGGATCGCAGTGGTGAGTAACCATGCATCATCAGGAGTACGG
ATAAAATGCTTGATGGTCGGAAGAGGCATAAATTCCGTCAGCCAGTTTAGTCTGACCATCTCATCTGTAA
CATCATTGGCAACGCTACCTTTGCCATGTTTCAGAAACAACTCTGGCGCATCGGGCTTCCCATACAATCG
ATAGATTGTCGCACCTGATTGCCCGACATTATCGCGAGCCCATTTATACCCATATAAATCAGCATCCATG
TTGGAATTTAATCGCGGCCTAGAGCAAGACGTTTCCCGTTGAATATGGCTCATAACACCCCTTGTATTAC
TGTTTATGTAAGCAGACAGTTTTATTGTTCATGACCAAAATCCCTTAACGTGAGTTTTCGTTCCACTGAG
CGTCAGACCCCGTAGAAAAGATCAAAGGATCTTCTTGAGATCCTTTTTTTCTGCGCGTAATCTGCTGCTT
GCAAACAAAAAAACCACCGCTACCAGCGGTGGTTTGTTTGCCGGATCAAGAGCTACCAACTCTTTTTCCG
AAGGTAACTGGCTTCAGCAGAGCGCAGATACCAAATACTGTCCTTCTAGTGTAGCCGTAGTTAGGCCACC
ACTTCAAGAACTCTGTAGCACCGCCTACATACCTCGCTCTGCTAATCCTGTTACCAGTGGCTGCTGCCAG
TGGCGATAAGTCGTGTCTTACCGGGTTGGACTCAAGACGATAGTTACCGGATAAGGCGCAGCGGTCGGGC
TGAACGGGGGGTTCGTGCACACAGCCCAGCTTGGAGCGAACGACCTACACCGAACTGAGATACCTACAGC
GTGAGCTATGAGAAAGCGCCACGCTTCCCGAAGGGAGAAAGGCGGACAGGTATCCGGTAAGCGGCAGGGT
CGGAACAGGAGAGCGCACGAGGGAGCTTCCAGGGGGAAACGCCTGGTATCTTTATAGTCCTGTCGGGTTT
CGCCACCTCTGACTTGAGCGTCGATTTTTGTGATGCTCGTCAGGGGGGCGGAGCCTATGGAAAAACGCCA
GCAACGCGGCCTTTTTACGGTTCCTGGCCTTTTGCTGGCCTTTTGCTCACATGTTCTTTCCTGCGTTATC
CCCTGATTCTGTGGATAACCGTATTACCGCCTTTGAGTGAGCTGATACCGCTCGCCGCAGCCGAACGACC
GAGCGCAGCGAGTCAGTGAGCGAGGAAGCGGAAGAGCGCCTGATGCGGTATTTTCTCCTTACGCATCTGT
GCGGTATTTCACACCGCAATGGTGCACTCTCAGTACAATCTGCTCTGATGCCGCATAGTTAAGCCAGTAT
ACACTCCGCTATCGCTACGTGACTGGGTCATGGCTGCGCCCCGACACCCGCCAACACCCGCTGACGCGCC
CTGACGGGCTTGTCTGCTCCCGGCATCCGCTTACAGACAAGCTGTGACCGTCTCCGGGAGCTGCATGTGT
CAGAGGTTTTCACCGTCATCACCGAAACGCGCGAGGCAGCTGCGGTAAAGCTCATCAGCGTGGTCGTGAA
GCGATTCACAGATGTCTGCCTGTTCATCCGCGTCCAGCTCGTTGAGTTTCTCCAGAAGCGTTAATGTCTG
GCTTCTGATAAAGCGGGCCATGTTAAGGGCGGTTTTTTCCTGTTTGGTCACTGATGCCTCCGTGTAAGGG
GGATTTCTGTTCATGGGGGTAATGATACCGATGAAACGAGAGAGGATGCTCACGATACGGGTTACTGATG
ATGAACATGCCCGGTTACTGGAACGTTGTGAGGGTAAACAACTGGCGGTATGGATGCGGCGGGACCAGAG
AAAAATCACTCAGGGTCAATGCCAGCGCTTCGTTAATACAGATGTAGGTGTTCCACAGGGTAGCCAGCAG
CATCCTGCGATGCAGATCCGGAACATAATGGTGCAGGGCGCTGACTTCCGCGTTTCCAGACTTTACGAAA
CACGGAAACCGAAGACCATTCATGTTGTTGCTCAGGTCGCAGACGTTTTGCAGCAGCAGTCGCTTCACGT
TCGCTCGCGTATCGGTGATTCATTCTGCTAACCAGTAAGGCAACCCCGCCAGCCTAGCCGGGTCCTCAAC
GACAGGAGCACGATCATGCGCACCCGTGGGGCCGCCATGCCGGCGATAATGGCCTGCTTCTCGCCGAAAC
GTTTGGTGGCGGGACCAGTGACGAAGGCTTGAGCGAGGGCGTGCAAGATTCCGAATACCGCAAGCGACAG
GCCGATCATCGTCGCGCTCCAGCGAAAGCGGTCCTCGCCGAAAATGACCCAGAGCGCTGCCGGCACCTGT
CCTACGAGTTGCATGATAAAGAAGACAGTCATAAGTGCGGCGACGATAGTCATGCCCCGCGCCCACCGGA
AGGAGCTGACTGGGTTGAAGGCTCTCAAGGGCATCGGTCGAGATCCCGGTGCCTAATGAGTGAGCTAACT
TACATTAATTGCGTTGCGCTCACTGCCCGCTTTCCAGTCGGGAAACCTGTCGTGCCAGCTGCATTAATGA
ATCGGCCAACGCGCGGGGAGAGGCGGTTTGCGTATTGGGCGCCAGGGTGGTTTTTCTTTTCACCAGTGAG
ACGGGCAACAGCTGATTGCCCTTCACCGCCTGGCCCTGAGAGAGTTGCAGCAAGCGGTCCACGCTGGTTT
GCCCCAGCAGGCGAAAATCCTGTTTGATGGTGGTTAACGGCGGGATATAACATGAGCTGTCTTCGGTATC
GTCGTATCCCACTACCGAGATATCCGCACCAACGCGCAGCCCGGACTCGGTAATGGCGCGCATTGCGCCC
AGCGCCATCTGATCGTTGGCAACCAGCATCGCAGTGGGAACGATGCCCTCATTCAGCATTTGCATGGTTT
GTTGAAAACCGGACATGGCACTCCAGTCGCCTTCCCGTTCCGCTATCGGCTGAATTTGATTGCGAGTGAG
ATATTTATGCCAGCCAGCCAGACGCAGACGCGCCGAGACAGAACTTAATGGGCCCGCTAACAGCGCGATT
TGCTGGTGACCCAATGCGACCAGATGCTCCACGCCCAGTCGCGTACCGTCTTCATGGGAGAAAATAATAC
TGTTGATGGGTGTCTGGTCAGAGACATCAAGAAATAACGCCGGAACATTAGTGCAGGCAGCTTCCACAGC
AATGGCATCCTGGTCATCCAGCGGATAGTTAATGATCAGCCCACTGACGCGTTGCGCGAGAAGATTGTGC
ACCGCCGCTTTACAGGCTTCGACGCCGCTTCGTTCTACCATCGACACCACCACGCTGGCACCCAGTTGAT
CGGCGCGAGATTTAATCGCCGCGACAATTTGCGACGGCGCGTGCAGGGCCAGACTGGAGGTGGCAACGCC
AATCAGCAACGACTGTTTGCCCGCCAGTTGTTGTGCCACGCGGTTGGGAATGTAATTCAGCTCCGCCATC
GCCGCTTCCACTTTTTCCCGCGTTTTCGCAGAAACGTGGCTGGCCTGGTTCACCACGCGGGAAACGGTCT
GATAAGAGACACCGGCATACTCTGCGACATCGTATAACGTTACTGGTTTCACATTCACCAC
